>Addgene plasmid #89818 | pLNCX2-Orai1 | addgene full sequence | sequence record 190132 | Addgene NGS Result
CGTTACATAACTTACGGTAAATGGCCCGCCTGGCTGACCGCCCAACGACCCCCGCCCATTGACGTCAATA
ATGACGTATGTTCCCATAGTAACGCCAATAGGGACTTTCCATTGACGTCAATGGGTGGAGTATTTACGGT
AAACTGCCCACTTGGCAGTACATCAAGTGTATCATATGCCAAGTACGCCCCCTATTGACGTCAATGACGG
TAAATGGCCCGCCTGGCATTATGCCCAGTACATGACCTTATGGGACTTTCCTACTTGGCAGTACATCTAC
GTATTAGTCATCGCTATTACCATGGTGATGCGGTTTTGGCAGTACATCAATGGGCGTGGATAGCGGTTTG
ACTCACGGGGATTTCCAAGTCTCCACCCCATTGACGTCAATGGGAGTTTGTTTTGGCACCAAAATCAACG
GGACTTTCCAAAATGTCGTAACAACTCCGCCCCATTGACGCAAATGGGCGGTAGGCGTGTACGGTGGGAG
GTCTATATAAGCAGAGCTGGTTTAGTGAACCGTCAGATCCGCTAGCGCTACCGGACTCAGATCCATGCAT
CCGGAGCCTGCCCCGCCCCCGAGCCGCAGCAGTCCCGAGCTTCCCCCAAGCGGCGGCAGCACCACCAGCG
GCAGCCGCCGGAGCCGCCGCCGCAGCGGGGACGGGGAGCCCCCGGGGGCCCCGCCACCGCCGCCGTCCGC
CGTCACCTACCCGGACTGGATCGGCCAGAGTTACTCCGAGGTGATGAGCCTCAACGAGCACTCCATGCAG
GCGCTGTCCTGGCGCAAGCTCTACTTGAGCCGCGCCAAGCTTAAAGCCTCCAGCCGGACCTCGGCTCTGC
TCTCCGGCTTCGCCATGGTGGCAATGGTGGAGGTGCAGCTGGACGCTGACCACGACTACCCACCGGGGCT
GCTCATCGCCTTCAGTGCCTGCACCACAGTGCTGGTGGCTGTGCACCTGTTTGCGCTCATGATCAGCACC
TGCATCCTGCCCAACATCGAGGCGGTGAGCAACGTGCATAACCTGAATTCGGTCAAGGAGTCCCCCCATG
AGCGCATGCACCGCCACATCGAGCTGGCCTGGGCCTTCTCCACCGTCATCGGCACGCTGCTCTTCCTAGC
TGAGGTGGTGCTGCTCTGCTGGGTCAAGTTCTTGCCCCTCAAGAAGCAGCCAGGCCAGCCAAGGCCCACC
AGCAAGCCCCCCGCCAGTGGCGCAGCAGCCAACGTCAGCACCAGCGGCATCACCCCGGGCCAGGCAGCTG
CCATCGCCTCGACCACCATCATGGTGCCCTTCGGCCTGATCTTTATCGTCTTCGCCGTCCACTTCTACCG
CTCACTGGTTAGCCATAAGACCGACCGACAGTTCCAGGAGCTCAACGATCTGGCGGAGTTTGCCCGCTTA
CAGGACCAGCTGGACCACAGAGGGGACCACCCCCTGACGCCCGGCAGCCACTATGCCCTCGAGCGGCCGC
TTGTCGACAGGCCTTAATGGCCTAACATCGATAAAATAAAAGATTTTATTTAGTCTCCAGAAAAAGGGGG
GAATGAAAGACCCCACCTGTAGGTTTGGCAAGCTAGCTTAAGTAACGCCATTTTGCAAGGCATGGAAAAA
TACATAACTGAGAATAGAGAAGTTCAGATCAAGGTCAGGAACAGATGGAACAGCTGAATATGGGCCAAAC
AGGATATCTGTGGTAAGCAGTTCCTGCCCCGGCTCAGGGCCAAGAACAGATGGAACAGCTGAATATGGGC
CAAACAGGATATCTGTGGTAAGCAGTTCCTGCCCCGGCTCAGGGCCAAGAACAGATGGTCCCCAGATGCG
GTCCAGCCCTCAGCAGTTTCTAGAGAACCATCAGATGTTTCCAGGGTGCCCCAAGGACCTGAAATGACCC
TGTGCCTTATTTGAACTAACCAATCAGTTCGCTTCTCGCTTCTGTTCGCGCGCTTCTGCTCCCCGAGCTC
AATAAAAGAGCCCACAACCCCTCACTCGGGGCGCCAGTCCTCCGATTGACTGAGTCGCCCGGGTACCCGT
GTATCCAATAAACCCTCTTGCAGTTGCATCCGACTTGTGGTCTCGCTGTTCCTTGGGAGGGTCTCCTCTG
AGTGATTGACTACCCGTCAGCGGGGGTCTTTCATTTGGGGGCTCGTCCGGGATCGGGAGACCCCTGCCCA
GGGACCACCGACCCACCACCGGGAGGTAAGCTGGCTGCCTCGCGCGTTTCGGTGATGACGGTGAAAACCT
CTGACACATGCAGCTCCCGGAGACGGTCACAGCTTGTCTGTAAGCGGATGCCGGGAGCAGACAAGCCCGT
CAGGGCGCGTCAGCGGGTGTTGGCGGGTGTCGGGGCGCAGCCATGACCCAGTCACGTAGCGATAGCGGAG
TGTATACTGGCTTAACTATGCGGCATCAGAGCAGATTGTACTGAGAGTGCACCATATGCGGTGTGAAATA
CCGCACAGATGCGTAAGGAGAAAATACCGCATCAGGCGCTCTTCCGCTTCCTCGCTCACTGACTCGCTGC
GCTCGGTCGTTCGGCTGCGGCGAGCGGTATCAGCTCACTCAAAGGCGGTAATACGGTTATCCACAGAATC
AGGGGATAACGCAGGAAAGAACATGTGAGCAAAAGGCCAGCAAAAGGCCAGGAACCGTAAAAAGGCCGCG
TTGCTGGCGTTTTTCCATAGGCTCCGCCCCCCTGACGAGCATCACAAAAATCGACGCTCAAGTCAGAGGT
GGCGAAACCCGACAGGACTATAAAGATACCAGGCGTTTCCCCCTGGAAGCTCCCTCGTGCGCTCTCCTGT
TCCGACCCTGCCGCTTACCGGATACCTGTCCGCCTTTCTCCCTTCGGGAAGCGTGGCGCTTTCTCATAGC
TCACGCTGTAGGTATCTCAGTTCGGTGTAGGTCGTTCGCTCCAAGCTGGGCTGTGTGCACGAACCCCCCG
TTCAGCCCGACCGCTGCGCCTTATCCGGTAACTATCGTCTTGAGTCCAACCCGGTAAGACACGACTTATC
GCCACTGGCAGCAGCCACTGGTAACAGGATTAGCAGAGCGAGGTATGTAGGCGGTGCTACAGAGTTCTTG
AAGTGGTGGCCTAACTACGGCTACACTAGAAGGACAGTATTTGGTATCTGCGCTCTGCTGAAGCCAGTTA
CCTTCGGAAAAAGAGTTGGTAGCTCTTGATCCGGCAAACAAACCACCGCTGGTAGCGGTGGTTTTTTTGT
TTGCAAGCAGCAGATTACGCGCAGAAAAAAAGGATCTCAAGAAGATCCTTTGATCTTTTCTACGGGGTCT
GACGCTCAGTGGAACGAAAACTCACGTTAAGGGATTTTGGTCATGAGATTATCAAAAAGGATCTTCACCT
AGATCCTTTTAAATTAAAAATGAAGTTTTAAATCAATCTAAAGTATATATGAGTAAACTTGGTCTGACAG
TTACCAATGCTTAATCAGTGAGGCACCTATCTCAGCGATCTGTCTATTTCGTTCATCCATAGTTGCCTGA
CTCCCCGTCGTGTAGATAACTACGATACGGGAGGGCTTACCATCTGGCCCCAGTGCTGCAATGATACCGC
GAGACCCACGCTCACCGGCTCCAGATTTATCAGCAATAAACCAGCCAGCCGGAAGGGCCGAGCGCAGAAG
TGGTCCTGCAACTTTATCCGCCTCCATCCAGTCTATTAATTGTTGCCGGGAAGCTAGAGTAAGTAGTTCG
CCAGTTAATAGTTTGCGCAACGTTGTTGCCATTGCTGCAGGCATCGTGGTGTCACGCTCGTCGTTTGGTA
TGGCTTCATTCAGCTCCGGTTCCCAACGATCAAGGCGAGTTACATGATCCCCCATGTTGTGCAAAAAAGC
GGTTAGCTCCTTCGGTCCTCCGATCGTTGTCAGAAGTAAGTTGGCCGCAGTGTTATCACTCATGGTTATG
GCAGCACTGCATAATTCTCTTACTGTCATGCCATCCGTAAGATGCTTTTCTGTGACTGGTGAGTACTCAA
CCAAGTCATTCTGAGAATAGTGTATGCGGCGACCGAGTTGCTCTTGCCCGGCGTCAACACGGGATAATAC
CGCGCCACATAGCAGAACTTTAAAAGTGCTCATCATTGGAAAACGTTCTTCGGGGCGAAAACTCTCAAGG
ATCTTACCGCTGTTGAGATCCAGTTCGATGTAACCCACTCGTGCACCCAACTGATCTTCAGCATCTTTTA
CTTTCACCAGCGTTTCTGGGTGAGCAAAAACAGGAAGGCAAAATGCCGCAAAAAAGGGAATAAGGGCGAC
ACGGAAATGTTGAATACTCATACTCTTCCTTTTTCAATATTATTGAAGCATTTATCAGGGTTATTGTCTC
ATGAGCGGATACATATTTGAATGTATTTAGAAAAATAAACAAATAGGGGTTCCGCGCACATTTCCCCGAA
AAGTGCCACCTGACGTCTAAGAAACCATTATTATCATGACATTAACCTATAAAAATAGGCGTATCACGAG
GCCCTTTCGTCTTCAAGAATTCATACCAGATCACCGAAAACTGTCCTCCAAATGTGTCCCCCTCACACTC
CCAAATTCGCGGGCTTCTGCCTCTTAGACCACTCTACCCTATTCCCCACACTCACCGGAGCCAAAGCCGC
GGCCCTTCCGTTTCTTTGCTTTTGAAAGACCCCACCCGTAGGTGGCAAGCTAGCTTAAGTAACGCCACTT
TGCAAGGCATGGAAAAATACATAACTGAGAATAGAAAAGTTCAGATCAAGGTCAGGAACAAAGAAACAGC
TGAATACCAAACAGGATATCTGTGGTAAGCGGTTCCTGCCCCGGCTCAGGGCCAAGAACAGATGAGACAG
CTGAGTGATGGGCCAAACAGGATATCTGTGGTAAGCAGTTCCTGCCCCGGCTCGGGGCCAAGAACAGATG
GTCCCCAGATGCGGTCCAGCCCTCAGCAGTTTCTAGTGAATCATCAGATGTTTCCAGGGTGCCCCAAGGA
CCTGAAAATGACCCTGTACCTTATTTGAACTAACCAATCAGTTCGCTTCTCGCTTCTGTTCGCGCGCTTC
CGCTCTCCGAGCTCAATAAAAGAGCCCACAACCCCTCACTCGGCGCGCCAGTCTTCCGATAGACTGCGTC
GCCCGGGTACCCGTATTCCCAATAAAGCCTCTTGCTGTTTGCATCCGAATCGTGGTCTCGCTGTTCCTTG
GGAGGGTCTCCTCTGAGTGATTGACTACCCACGACGGGGGTCTTTCATTTGGGGGCTCGTCCGGGATTTG
GAGACCCCTGCCCAGGGACCACCGACCCACCACCGGGAGGTAAGCTGGCCAGCAACTTATCTGTGTCTGT
CCGATTGTCTAGTGTCTATGTTTGATGTTATGCGCCTGCGTCTGTACTAGTTAGCTAACTAGCTCTGTAT
CTGGCGGACCCGTGGTGGAACTGACGAGTTCTGAACACCCGGCCGCAACCCTGGGAGACGTCCCAGGGAC
TTTGGGGGCCGTTTTTGTGGCCCGACCTGAGGAAGGGAGTCGATGTGGAATCCGACCCCGTCAGGATATG
TGGTTCTGGTAGGAGACGAGAACCTAAAACAGTTCCCGCCTCCGTCTGAATTTTTGCTTTCGGTTTGGAA
CCGAAGCCGCGCGTCTTGTCTGCTGCAGCGCTGCAGCATCGTTCTGTGTTGTCTCTGTCTGACTGTGTTT
CTGTATTTGTCTGAAAATTAGGGCCAGACTGTTACCACTCCCTTAAGTTTGACCTTAGGTCACTGGAAAG
ATGTCGAGCGGATCGCTCACAACCAGTCGGTAGATGTCAAGAAGAGACGTTGGGTTACCTTCTGCTCTGC
AGAATGGCCAACCTTTAACGTCGGATGGCCGCGAGACGGCACCTTTAACCGAGACCTCATCACCCAGGTT
AAGATCAAGGTCTTTTCACCTGGCCCGCATGGACACCCAGACCAGGTCCCCTACATCGTGACCTGGGAAG
CCTTGGCTTTTGACCCCCCTCCCTGGGTCAAGCCCTTTGTACACCCTAAGCCTCCGCCTCCTCTTCCTCC
ATCCGCCCCGTCTCTCCCCCTTGAACCTCCTCGTTCGACCCCGCCTCGATCCTCCCTTTATCCAGCCCTC
ACTCCTTCTCTAGGCGCCGGAATTCCGATCTGATCAAGAGACAGGATGAGGATCGTTTCGCATGATTGAA
CAAGATGGATTGCACGCAGGTTCTCCGGCCGCTTGGGTGGAGAGGCTATTCGGCTATGACTGGGCACAAC
AGACAATCGGCTGCTCTGATGCCGCCGTGTTCCGGCTGTCAGCGCAGGGGCGCCCGGTTCTTTTTGTCAA
GACCGACCTGTCCGGTGCCCTGAATGAACTGCAGGACGAGGCAGCGCGGCTATCGTGGCTGGCCACGACG
GGCGTTCCTTGCGCAGCTGTGCTCGACGTTGTCACTGAAGCGGGAAGGGACTGGCTGCTATTGGGCGAAG
TGCCGGGGCAGGATCTCCTGTCATCTCACCTTGCTCCTGCCGAGAAAGTATCCATCATGGCTGATGCAAT
GCGGCGGCTGCATACGCTTGATCCGGCTACCTGCCCATTCGACCACCAAGCGAAACATCGCATCGAGCGA
GCACGTACTCGGATGGAAGCCGGTCTTGTCGATCAGGATGATCTGGACGAAGAGCATCAGGGGCTCGCGC
CAGCCGAACTGTTCGCCAGGCTCAAGGCGCGCATGCCCGACGGCGAGGATCTCGTCGTGACCCATGGCGA
TGCCTGCTTGCCGAATATCATGGTGGAAAATGGCCGCTTTTCTGGATTCATCGACTGTGGCCGGCTGGGT
GTGGCGGACCGCTATCAGGACATAGCGTTGGCTACCCGTGATATTGCTGAAGAGCTTGGCGGCGAATGGG
CTGACCGCTTCCTCGTGCTTTACGGTATCGCCGCTCCCGATTCGCAGCGCATCGCCTTCTATCGCCTTCT
TGACGAGTTCTTCTGAGCGGGACTCTGGGGTTCGAATAGTAATCAATTACGGGGTCATTAGTTCATAGCC
CATATATGGAGTTCCG
Features (pLannotate 1.2.2; 18 found; start..end, strand, type, name):
      1..304     +  enhancer       CMV enhancer: human cytomegalovirus immediate early enhancer
    305..508     +  promoter       CMV promoter: human cytomegalovirus (CMV) immediate early promoter
    531..553     +  misc_feature   MCS (fragment): multiple cloning site
    555..1457    +  CDS            ORAI1: CRCM1_HUMAN - Also known as CRACM1, TMEM142A. Experimental evidence at protein level: Swiss-Prot protein existence level 1. Ca(2+) release-activated Ca(2+) (CRAC) channel subunit which mediates Ca(2+) influx following depletion of intracellular Ca(2+) stores and channel activation by the Ca(2+) sensor, STIM1 (PubMed:16582901, PubMed:16645049, PubMed:16733527, PubMed:16766533, PubMed:16807233, PubMed:19249086, PubMed:23307288, PubMed:24351972, PubMed:24591628, PubMed:28219928, PubMed:20354224, PubMed:26956484). CRAC channels are the main pathway for Ca(2+) influx in T-cells and promote the immu
   1542..2135    +  LTR            LTR: long terminal repeat from Moloney murine leukemia virus
   2204..2244    +  CDS            rop (fragment): Rop protein, which maintains plasmids at low copy number; rop
   2346..2486    +  misc_feature   bom: basis of mobility region from pBR322
   2672..3260    -  rep_origin     ori: high-copy-number ColE1/pMB1/pBR322/pUC origin of replication
   3431..4291    -  CDS            AmpR: β-lactamase; bla; confers resistance to ampicillin, carbenicillin, and related antibiotics
   4292..4396    -  promoter       AmpR promoter: bla
   4643..4750    +  LTR            3' LTR (ΔU3) (fragment): self-inactivating 3' long terminal repeat (LTR) from Moloney murine leukemia virus
   4767..4824    +  LTR            LTR (fragment): long terminal repeat from Moloney murine leukemia virus
   4838..4901    +  LTR            LTR (fragment): long terminal repeat from Moloney murine leukemia virus
   5054..5229    +  LTR            5' LTR (truncated): truncated long terminal repeat from Moloney murine sarcoma virus
   5351..5625    +  misc_feature   MESV Ψ (fragment): packaging signal of murine embryonic stem cell virus
   5692..6108    +  CDS            gag (truncated): truncated Moloney murine leukemia virus (MMLV) gag gene lacking the start codon
   6152..6943    +  CDS            neo: KKA2_KLEPN - Also known as kan, nptII. Experimental evidence at protein level: Swiss-Prot protein existence level 1. Resistance to kanamycin, neomycin, paromomycin, ribostamycin, butirosin and gentamicin B. From Klebsiella pneumoniae.
   6965..7016    +  enhancer       CMV enhancer (fragment): human cytomegalovirus immediate early enhancer
