[The description below was written by a language model from this plasmid's Addgene catalogue record and pLannotate feature annotations shown in this document.]
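Description:
pLNCX2-Orai1 is a Moloney murine leukemia virus-based retroviral vector, built on the Clontech pLNCX2 backbone, for expressing human Orai1 in mammalian cells. In bacteria it is maintained through a ColE1/pBR322-type origin, with an adjacent bom region and a rop fragment, and is selected with ampicillin via the β-lactamase gene. The catalogue lists it as low copy. The sequenced plasmid is about 7.0 kb, consistent with a roughly 6.1 kb backbone plus a 977 bp insert.

The proviral region follows the L-N-C-X layout. A 5' LTR of murine sarcoma/leukemia virus origin is followed by a Ψ packaging signal and a truncated gag segment lacking its start codon, which together allow the transcript to be packaged into virions when gag, pol and env are supplied in trans by a packaging cell line. Next comes the neo (nptII) gene, transcribed from the LTR. It is followed by an internal human CMV immediate-early enhancer/promoter that drives the ORAI1 coding sequence cloned into the multiple cloning site, and then by the 3' LTR. No epitope tag or reporter is annotated on the insert.

The catalogue names puromycin as the mammalian selectable marker, but the feature table shows a neomycin/kanamycin phosphotransferase gene and no puromycin resistance gene, which points to G418 selection instead. ORAI1 encodes the pore subunit of the CRAC channel, which mediates store-operated calcium entry on activation by STIM1. Repository sequencing found an E275D substitution relative to the reference protein, which is not known to affect function. The construct is intended for stable, transduction-based Orai1 overexpression, and the associated work examined calcium signalling in melanoma invasion.
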