Addgene plasmid #89818: pLNCX2-Orai1
Purpose: Express Orai1 in mammalian cells
Depositing lab: Shengyu Yang. Depositing organization: H. Lee Moffitt Cancer Center and Research Institute. Publication: STIM1- and Orai1-mediated Ca(2+) oscillation orchestrates invadopodium formation and melanoma invasion. Sun J, Lu F, He H, Shen J, Messina J, Mathew R, Wang D, Sarnaik AA, Chang WC, Kim M, Cheng H, Yang S. J Cell Biol. 2014 Nov 24;207(4):535-48. doi: 10.1083/jcb.201407082. Epub 2014 Nov 17. PubMed 25404747.
Backbone
  Vector backbone: pLNCX2
  Backbone manufacturer: Clontech
  Backbone size w/o insert (bp): 6100
  Vector type: Retroviral
  Selectable markers: Puromycin
Growth in bacteria
  Bacterial resistance: Ampicillin, 100 μg/mL
  Growth temperature: 37°C
  Growth strain: NEB Stable
  Copy number: Low Copy
Gene/Insert
  Gene/Insert name: Orai1
  Species: H. sapiens (human)
  Insert size (bp): 977
  Entrez Gene: ORAI1 (a.k.a. CRACM1, IMD9, ORAT1, TAM2, TMEM142A)
Terms and licenses: Academic/Nonprofit Terms; Industry Terms: Not Available to Industry
Depositor comments: Addgene's sequencing results found an E275D mutation in Orai1 compared to NCBI reference sequence NP_116179.2. This mutation is not known to affect plasmid function.
How to cite: pLNCX2-Orai1 was a gift from Shengyu Yang (Addgene plasmid # 89818 ; http://n2t.net/addgene:89818 ; RRID:Addgene_89818)
